Addgene plasmid #214850: AiP13983: pAAV-AiE0779m_3xC2-minBG-jRGECO1a-WPRE3-BGHpA (Alias: CN3983)
Purpose: Expression of jRGECO1a in striatal direct pathway medium spiny neurons (D1 MSNs)
Depositing lab: Allen Institute for Brain Science & Jonathan Ting. Depositing organization: Allen Institute. Publication: Enhancer AAV toolbox for accessing and perturbing striatal cell types and circuits. Hunker AC, Wirthlin ME, Gill G, Johansen NJ, Hooper M, Omstead V, Vargas S, Lerma MN, Taskin N, Weed N, Laird WD, Bishaw YM, Bendrick JL, Gore BB, Ben-Simon Y, Opitz-Araya X, Martinez RA, Way SW, Thyagarajan B, Otto S, Sanchez REA, Alexander JR, Amaya A, Amster A, Arbuckle J, Ayala A, Baker PM, Barcelli T, Barta S, Bertagnolli D, Bielstein C, Bishwakarma P, Bowlus J, Boyer G, Brouner K, Casian B, Casper T, Chakka AB, Chakrabarty R, Chong P, Clark M, Colbert K, Daniel S, Dawe T, Departee M, DiValentin P, Donadio NP, Dotson NI, Dwivedi D, Egdorf T, Fliss T, Gary A, Goldy J, Grasso C, Groce EL, Gudsnuk K, Han W, Haradon Z, Hastings S, Helback O, Ho WV, Huang C, Johnson T, Jones DL, Juneau Z, Kenney J, Leibly M, Li S, Liang E, Loeffler H, Lusk NA, Madigan Z, Malloy J, Malone J, McCue R, Melchor J, Mich JK, Moosman S, Morin E, Naidoo R, Newman D, Ngo K, Nguyen K, Oster AL, Ouellette B, Oyama AA, Pena N, Pham T, Phillips E, Pom C, Potekhina L, Ransford S, Ray PL, Reding M, Rette DF, Reynoldson C, Rimorin C, Sigler AR, Rocha DB, Ronellenfitch K, Ruiz A, Sawyer L, Sevigny JP, Shapovalova NV, Shepard N, Shulga L, Soliman S, Staats B, Taormina MJ, Tieu M, Wang Y, Wilkes J, Wood T, Zhou T, Williford A, Dee N, Mollenkopf T, Ng L, Esposito L, Kalmbach BE, Yao S, Ariza J, Collman F, Mufti S, Smith K, Waters J, Ersing I, Patrick M, Zeng H, Lein ES, Kojima Y, Horwitz G, Owen SF, Levi BP, Daigle TL, Tasic B, Bakken TE, Ting JT. Neuron. 2025 May 21;113(10):1507-1524.e17. doi: 10.1016/j.neuron.2025.04.035. PubMed 40403704.
Backbone
  Vector backbone: rAAV
  Vector type: AAV
Growth in bacteria
  Bacterial resistance: Ampicillin, 100 μg/mL
  Growth temperature: 30°C
  Growth strain: NEB Stable
  Copy number: High Copy
Gene/Insert
  Gene/Insert name: jRGECO1a
  Species: Synthetic
  Mutation: removed NheI, SacI, and MluI sites in jRGECO1a with silent mutations
  Cloning method: Restriction Enzyme; 5′ cloning site unknown (unknown if destroyed)
Terms and licenses: Academic/Nonprofit Terms; Industry Terms: Not Available to Industry
Depositor comments: Allen Institute plasmid ALIAS: AiP13983 This work supported by NIH BRAIN Initiative grant UF1MH128339
How to cite: AiP13983: pAAV-AiE0779m_3xC2-minBG-jRGECO1a-WPRE3-BGHpA (Alias: CN3983) was a gift from Allen Institute for Brain Science & Jonathan Ting (Addgene plasmid # 214850 ; http://n2t.net/addgene:214850 ; RRID:Addgene_214850)
