[The description below was written by a language model from this plasmid's Addgene catalogue record and pLannotate feature annotations shown in this document.]
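Description:
AiP13983: pAAV-AiE0779m_3xC2-minBG-jRGECO1a-WPRE3-BGHpA (alias CN3983) is a 5,471-nt recombinant AAV transfer plasmid designed to express the red calcium indicator jRGECO1a in direct pathway medium spiny neurons (D1 MSNs) of the striatum. It is maintained in bacteria through a high-copy ColE1/pUC-type origin and selected with ampicillin through the bla gene and its promoter. The backbone also contains an f1 phage origin. AAV2 inverted terminal repeats flank the expression cassette and allow it to be packaged into AAV particles. The annotation detects a full-length ITR on the right and only short ITR fragments on the left, which may reflect the difficulty of sequencing or matching these repeats.

As the name indicates, cell-type specificity comes from the enhancer AiE0779m, apparently present as three copies of a core segment ("3xC2"), placed upstream of a minimal beta-globin promoter (minBG). Neither element is annotated in the feature table, but both presumably lie in the unannotated region between the left ITR and the start of the coding sequence. The jRGECO1a reading frame appears as its component parts: leader tags (a His-tag fragment, T7 tag and Xpress tag), a calmodulin-binding peptide, a red fluorescent protein core (matched to the related sensor HyPerRed), and calmodulin. According to the record, silent mutations removed the NheI, SacI and MluI sites from the insert. A shortened WPRE (WPRE3), which enhances transcript stability and expression, and the bovine growth hormone polyadenylation signal complete the cassette. The plasmid belongs to an enhancer AAV toolbox for striatal cell types, and the resulting virus is suited to calcium imaging of D1 MSN activity without transgenic driver lines.
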