Features (pLannotate 1.2.2; 19 found; start..end, strand, type, name):
     12..39      +  repeat_region  AAV2 ITR (fragment): inverted terminal repeat of adeno-associated virus serotype 2 inverted
     68..95      +  repeat_region  AAV2 ITR (fragment): inverted terminal repeat of adeno-associated virus serotype 2 inverted
    868..888     +  CDS            capTEV™ (fragment): composite tag for in vivo biotinylation, TEV protease cleavage, and 6xHis tagging
    889..921     +  CDS            T7 tag (gene 10 leader): leader peptide from bacteriophage T7 gene 10 promotes efficient translation in E. coli
    925..948     +  CDS            Xpress™ tag: Xpress™ epitope tag, including an enterokinase recognition and cleavage site
    976..1031    +  CDS            calmodulin-binding peptide (fragment): calmodulin-binding peptide from avian smooth muscle myosin light chain kinase
   1038..1764    +  CDS            HyPerRed (fragment): red fluorescent genetically encoded indicator for H2O2 ()
   1771..2211    +  CDS            CALM1: CALM1_HUMAN - Also known as CALM, CAM, CAM1. Experimental evidence at protein level: Swiss-Prot protein existence level 1. (Microbial infection) Required for Legionella pneumophila SidJ glutamylase activity. From Homo sapiens (Human).
   2245..2402    +  misc_feature   WPRE (fragment): woodchuck hepatitis virus posttranscriptional regulatory element
   2408..2488    +  misc_feature   WPRE (fragment): woodchuck hepatitis virus posttranscriptional regulatory element
   2505..2616    +  polyA_signal   bGH poly(A) signal: bovine growth hormone polyadenylation signal
   2734..2874    +  repeat_region  AAV2 ITR: inverted terminal repeat of adeno-associated virus serotype 2 inverted
   2879..2930    -  misc_feature   bom (fragment): basis of mobility region from pBR322
   2949..3404    +  rep_origin     f1 ori (sequence partly withheld): f1 bacteriophage origin of replication; arrow indicates direction of (+) strand synthesis
   3405..3454    -  misc_feature   bom (fragment): basis of mobility region from pBR322
   3556..3591    -  CDS            rop (fragment): Rop protein, which maintains plasmids at low copy number; rop
   3686..3790    +  promoter       AmpR promoter: bla
   3791..4651    +  CDS            AmpR: β-lactamase; bla; confers resistance to ampicillin, carbenicillin, and related antibiotics
   4822..5410    +  rep_origin     ori: high-copy-number ColE1/pMB1/pBR322/pUC origin of replication
>Addgene plasmid #214850 | AiP13983: pAAV-AiE0779m_3xC2-minBG-jRGECO1a-WPRE3-BGHpA (Alias: CN3983) | addgene full sequence | sequence record 425081 | Addgene NGS Result
CCTGCAGGCAGCTGCGCGCTCGCTCGCTCACTGAGGCCGCCCGGGCGTCGGGCGACCTTTGGTCGCCCGG
CCTCAGTGAGCGAGCGAGCGCGCAGAGAGGGAGTGGCCAACTCCATCACTAGGGGTTCCTGCGGCCGCAC
GCGTAAGTTTGAGACAAATTAAGGAAAAGCGGGTTGGGAGGAGTCTGAGGCTGTGGGTGGCTGCCTCGAG
AGGCTGCTCACAACCTGACATGTTTCAGATCTTTTGACACGGTCATGCAAGCAACAGAAACTTATATGGT
TTTTAGTCTCCCAGGTAGCAGGGAAATGATGATGTGGGAGGATTAGGGGGGGGAAAATAAGTTTGAGACA
AATTAAGGAAAAGCGGGTTGGGAGGAGTCTGAGGCTGTGGGTGGCTGCCTCGAGAGGCTGCTCACAACCT
GACATGTTTCAGATCTTTTGACACGGTCATGCAAGCAACAGAAACTTATATGGTTTTTAGTCTCCCAGGT
AGCAGGGAAATGATGATGTGGGAGGATTAGGGGGGGGAAAATAAGTTTGAGACAAATTAAGGAAAAGCGG
GTTGGGAGGAGTCTGAGGCTGTGGGTGGCTGCCTCGAGAGGCTGCTCACAACCTGACATGTTTCAGATCT
TTTGACACGGTCATGCAAGCAACAGAAACTTATATGGTTTTTAGTCTCCCAGGTAGCAGGGAAATGATGA
TGTGGGAGGATTAGGGGGGGGAAAATGAGCTCGGGCTGGGCATAAAAGTCAGGGCAGAGCCATCTATTGC
TTACATTTGCTTCTGGGATCCACCCGCCACCATGCTGCAGAACGAGCTTGCTCTTAAGTTGGCTGGACTT
GATATTAACAAGACTGGAGGAGGTTCTCATCATCATCATCATCATGGTATGGCAAGCATGACTGGTGGAC
AGCAAATGGGTCGGGATCTGTACGACGATGACGATAAGGATCTCGCAACAATGGTCGACTCATCACGTCG
TAAGTGGAATAAGGCAGGTCACGCAGTCAGAGCTATAGGTCGGCTGAGCTCCCCCGTGGTTTCCGAGCGG
ATGTACCCCGAGGACGGCGCCCTGAAGAGCGAGATCAAGAAGGGGCTGAGGCTGAAGGACGGCGGCCACT
ACGCCGCCGAGGTCAAGACCACCTACAAGGCCAAGAAGCCCGTGCAGCTGCCCGGCGCCTACATCGTGGA
CATCAAGTTGGACATCGTGTCCCACAACGAGGACTACACCATCGTGGAACAGTGCGAACGCGCCGAGGGC
CGCCACTCCACCGGCGGCATGGACGAGCTGTACAAGGGAGGTACAGGCGGGAGTCTGGTGAGCAAGGGCG
AGGAGGATAACATGGCCATCATCAAGGAGTTCATGCGCTTCAAGGTGCACATGGAGGGCTCCGTGAACGG
CCACGAGTTCGAGATCGAGGGCGAGGGCGAGGGCCGCCCCTACGAGGCCTTTCAGACCGCTAAGCTGAAG
GTGACCAAGGGTGGCCCCCTGCCCTTCGCCTGGGACATCCTGTCCCCTCAGTTCATGTACGGCTCCAAGG
CCTACATTAAGCACCCAGCCGACATCCCCGACTACTTCAAGCTGTCCTTCCCCGAGGGCTTCAGGTGGGA
GCGCGTGATGAACTTCGAGGACGGCGGCATTATTCACGTGAACCAGGACTCCTCCCTGCAGGACGGCGTA
TTCATCTACAAGGTGAAGCTGCGCGGCACCAACTTCCCCCCCGACGGCCCCGTAATGCAGAAGAAGACCA
TGGGCTGGGAGGCTACTCGTGACGACCTGACTGAAGAGCAGATCGCAGAATTTAAAGAGGCTTTCTCCCT
ATTTGACAAGGACGGGGATGGGACGATAACAACCAAGGAGCTTGGGACGGTGTTCCGATCGCTGGGGCAG
AACCCCACAGAAGCAGAGCTGCAGGACATGATCAATGAAGTAGATGCCGACGGTGACGGCACATTCGACT
TCCCTGAGTTCCTGACGATGATGGCAAGAAAAATGAATGACACAGACAGTGAAGAGGAAATTCGCGAAGC
GTTCCGCGTGTTTGATAAGGACGGCAATGGCTACATCGGCGCAGCAGAGCTTCGCCACGTGATGACAGAC
CTTGGAGAGAAGTTAACAGATGAGGAGGTTGATGAAATGATCAGGGTAGCAGACATCGATGGGGATGGTC
AGGTAAACTACGAAGAGTTTGTACAAATGATGACAGCGAAGTGAGGCGCGCCGCGGCCGCGAATTCGATA
TCATAATCAACCTCTGGATTACAAAATTTGTGAAAGATTGACTGGTATTCTTAACTATGTTGCTCCTTTT
ACGCTATGTGGATACGCTGCTTTAATGCCTTTGTATCATGCTATTGCTTCCCGTATGGCTTTCATTTTCT
CCTCCTTGTATAAATCCTGGTTAGTTCTTGCCACGGCGGAACTCATCGCCGCCTGCCTTGCCCGCTGCTG
GACAGGGGCTCGGCTGTTGGGCACTGACAATTCCGTGGCTCGAGAGATCTTCGACTGTGCCTTCTAGTTG
CCAGCCATCTGTTGTTTGCCCCTCCCCCGTGCCTTCCTTGACCCTGGAAGGTGCCACTCCCACTGTCCTT
TCCTAATAAAATGAGGAAATTGCATCGCATTGTCTGAGTAGGTGTCATTCTATTCTGGGGGGTGGGGTGG
GGCAGGACAGCAAGGGGGAGGATTGGGAAGACAATAGCAGGCATGAGATCTCACGTGCGGACCGAGCGGC
CGCAGGAACCCCTAGTGATGGAGTTGGCCACTCCCTCTCTGCGCGCTCGCTCGCTCACTGAGGCCGGGCG
ACCAAAGGTCGCCCGACGCCCGGGCTTTGCCCGGGCGGCCTCAGTGAGCGAGCGAGCGCGCAGCTGCCTG
CAGGGGCGCCTGATGCGGTATTTTCTCCTTACGCATCTGTGCGGTATTTCACACCGCATA
[95 nt withheld, positions 2931-3025]
T
[46 nt withheld, positions 3027-3072]
C
[141 nt withheld, positions 3074-3214]
CCTTTGACGTTGGAGTCCACGTTCTTT
[37 nt withheld, positions 3242-3278]
ACTCTATCTCGGGCTATTCTTTTGATTTATAAGGGATTTTGCCGATTTCGGTCTATTGGTTAAAAAATGA
GCTGATTTAACAAAAATTTAACGCGAATTTTAACAAAATATTAACGTTTACAATTTTATGGTGCACTCTC
AGTACAATCTGCTCTGATGCCGCATAGTTAAGCCAGCCCCGACACCCGCCAACACCCGCTGACGCGCCCT
GACGGGCTTGTCTGCTCCCGGCATCCGCTTACAGACAAGCTGTGACCGTCTCCGGGAGCTGCATGTGTCA
GAGGTTTTCACCGTCATCACCGAAACGCGCGAGACGAAAGGGCCTCGTGATACGCCTATTTTTATAGGTT
AATGTCATGATAATAATGGTTTCTTAGACGTCAGGTGGCACTTTTCGGGGAAATGTGCGCGGAACCCCTA
TTTGTTTATTTTTCTAAATACATTCAAATATGTATCCGCTCATGAGACAATAACCCTGATAAATGCTTCA
ATAATATTGAAAAAGGAAGAGTATGAGTATTCAACATTTCCGTGTCGCCCTTATTCCCTTTTTTGCGGCA
TTTTGCCTTCCTGTTTTTGCTCACCCAGAAACGCTGGTGAAAGTAAAAGATGCTGAAGATCAGTTGGGTG
CACGAGTGGGTTACATCGAACTGGATCTCAACAGCGGTAAGATCCTTGAGAGTTTTCGCCCCGAAGAACG
TTTTCCAATGATGAGCACTTTTAAAGTTCTGCTATGTGGCGCGGTATTATCCCGTATTGACGCCGGGCAA
GAGCAACTCGGTCGCCGCATACACTATTCTCAGAATGACTTGGTTGAGTACTCACCAGTCACAGAAAAGC
ATCTTACGGATGGCATGACAGTAAGAGAATTATGCAGTGCTGCCATAACCATGAGTGATAACACTGCGGC
CAACTTACTTCTGACAACGATCGGAGGACCGAAGGAGCTAACCGCTTTTTTGCACAACATGGGGGATCAT
GTAACTCGCCTTGATCGTTGGGAACCGGAGCTGAATGAAGCCATACCAAACGACGAGCGTGACACCACGA
TGCCTGTAGCAATGGCAACAACGTTGCGCAAACTATTAACTGGCGAACTACTTACTCTAGCTTCCCGGCA
ACAATTAATAGACTGGATGGAGGCGGATAAAGTTGCAGGACCACTTCTGCGCTCGGCCCTTCCGGCTGGC
TGGTTTATTGCTGATAAATCTGGAGCCGGTGAGCGTGGGTCTCGCGGTATCATTGCAGCACTGGGGCCAG
ATGGTAAGCCCTCCCGTATCGTAGTTATCTACACGACGGGGAGTCAGGCAACTATGGATGAACGAAATAG
ACAGATCGCTGAGATAGGTGCCTCACTGATTAAGCATTGGTAACTGTCAGACCAAGTTTACTCATATATA
CTTTAGATTGATTTAAAACTTCATTTTTAATTTAAAAGGATCTAGGTGAAGATCCTTTTTGATAATCTCA
TGACCAAAATCCCTTAACGTGAGTTTTCGTTCCACTGAGCGTCAGACCCCGTAGAAAAGATCAAAGGATC
TTCTTGAGATCCTTTTTTTCTGCGCGTAATCTGCTGCTTGCAAACAAAAAAACCACCGCTACCAGCGGTG
GTTTGTTTGCCGGATCAAGAGCTACCAACTCTTTTTCCGAAGGTAACTGGCTTCAGCAGAGCGCAGATAC
CAAATACTGTTCTTCTAGTGTAGCCGTAGTTAGGCCACCACTTCAAGAACTCTGTAGCACCGCCTACATA
CCTCGCTCTGCTAATCCTGTTACCAGTGGCTGCTGCCAGTGGCGATAAGTCGTGTCTTACCGGGTTGGAC
TCAAGACGATAGTTACCGGATAAGGCGCAGCGGTCGGGCTGAACGGGGGGTTCGTGCACACAGCCCAGCT
TGGAGCGAACGACCTACACCGAACTGAGATACCTACAGCGTGAGCTATGAGAAAGCGCCACGCTTCCCGA
AGGGAGAAAGGCGGACAGGTATCCGGTAAGCGGCAGGGTCGGAACAGGAGAGCGCACGAGGGAGCTTCCA
GGGGGAAACGCCTGGTATCTTTATAGTCCTGTCGGGTTTCGCCACCTCTGACTTGAGCGTCGATTTTTGT
GATGCTCGTCAGGGGGGCGGAGCCTATGGAAAAACGCCAGCAACGCGGCCTTTTTACGGTTCCTGGCCTT
TTGCTGGCCTTTTGCTCACATGT
